Addgene plasmid #123897: MTK8b_010
Purpose: Encodes the 3' 500 bp hCLYBL locus homology arm as a type 8b part to be used in the MTK system
Depositing lab: Hana El-Samad. Depositing organization: University of California, San Francisco (UCSF). Publication: A Toolkit for Rapid Modular Construction of Biological Circuits in Mammalian Cells. Fonseca JP, Bonny AR, Kumar GR, Ng AH, Town J, Wu QC, Aslankoohi E, Chen SY, Dods G, Harrigan P, Osimiri LC, Kistler AL, El-Samad H. ACS Synth Biol. 2019 Nov 15;8(11):2593-2606. doi: 10.1021/acssynbio.9b00322. Epub 2019 Nov 5. PubMed 31686495.
Backbone
  Vector backbone: MTK0_027
  Vector type: Mammalian Expression
Growth in bacteria
  Bacterial resistance: Chloramphenicol, 25 μg/mL
  Growth temperature: 37°C
  Growth strain: DH5alpha
  Copy number: Unknown
Gene/Insert
  Gene/Insert name: LA_hCLYBL
  Species: H. sapiens (human)
  Cloning method: Restriction Enzyme; 5′ cloning site unknown (unknown if destroyed); 3′ cloning site unknown (unknown if destroyed)
Terms and licenses: Academic/Nonprofit Terms; Industry Terms: Not Available to Industry
Depositor comments: Type 8b parts can be components of the destination backbone such as locus upstream homology arms, resistance cassette, recognition sites, and nuclear marker in the MTK Please visit https://www.biorxiv.org/content/10.1101/506188v2 for BioRxiv preprint
How to cite: MTK8b_010 was a gift from Hana El-Samad (Addgene plasmid # 123897 ; http://n2t.net/addgene:123897 ; RRID:Addgene_123897)
