[The description below was written by a language model from this plasmid's Addgene catalogue record and pLannotate feature annotations shown in this document.]
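Description:
MTK8b_010 is a small (about 2.6 kb) part plasmid from the Mammalian Toolkit (MTK), a modular hierarchical cloning system for building genetic circuits in mammalian cells. It is built on the MTK0_027 part-entry backbone and is catalogued as a mammalian expression vector, although it carries no expression cassette of its own. It serves as a bacterial storage vector for a single reusable DNA part. The annotated features are all bacterial maintenance elements: a high-copy ColE1/pUC-type origin of replication, and a chloramphenicol acetyltransferase (cat) gene driven by its native promoter and followed by the lambda t0 terminator, which provides chloramphenicol selection in E. coli.

The payload is a roughly 500 bp homology arm from the human CLYBL locus, a site commonly used as a genomic safe harbour for transgene integration. The automated annotation does not detect the arm, but it presumably lies in the unannotated stretch between the origin and the terminator. The record is somewhat inconsistent about orientation. The purpose field calls it the 3' arm, the insert is named "LA_hCLYBL", and the depositor comments list upstream homology arms among typical type 8b parts, so which side of the locus it matches should be checked against the sequence. The cloning sites are not recorded.

In the MTK scheme, type 8b parts contribute to the destination backbone, for example homology arms, resistance cassettes, recognition sites or nuclear markers. This part would be combined with other toolkit parts, including a matching arm for the other side of the locus, to build destination vectors in which assembled transcriptional units are flanked by CLYBL homology for targeted integration into the human genome.
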