Features (pLannotate 1.2.2; 4 found; start..end, strand, type, name):
     77..665     +  rep_origin     ori: high-copy-number ColE1/pMB1/pBR322/pUC origin of replication
   1751..1785    -  terminator     lambda t0 terminator: minimal transcription terminator from phage lambda (Scholtissek and Grosse, 1987)
   1859..2515    -  CDS            cat: CAT_ECOLX - Experimental evidence at protein level: Swiss-Prot protein existence level 1. This enzyme is an effector of chloramphenicol resistance in bacteria. From Escherichia coli. This protein is used as a marker in many commonly used cloning vectors, such as pACYC184.
   2516..2613    -  promoter       cat promoter: promoter of the E. coli cat gene encoding chloramphenicol acetyltransferase
>Addgene plasmid #123897 | MTK8b_010 | addgene full sequence | sequence record 250030 | Addgene NGS Result
TCATGACCAAAATCCCTTAACGTGAGTTTTCGTTCCACTGAGCGTCAGACCCCGTAGAAAAGATCAAAGG
ATCTTCTTGAGATCCTTTTTTTCTGCGCGTAATCTGCTGCTTGCAAACAAAAAAACCACCGCTACCAGCG
GTGGTTTGTTTGCCGGATCAAGAGCTACCAACTCTTTTTCCGAAGGTAACTGGCTTCAGCAGAGCGCAGA
TACCAAATACTGTTCTTCTAGTGTAGCCGTAGTTAGGCCACCACTTCAAGAACTCTGTAGCACCGCCTAC
ATACCTCGCTCTGCTAATCCTGTTACCAGTGGCTGCTGCCAGTGGCGATAAGTCGTGTCTTACCGGGTTG
GACTCAAGACGATAGTTACCGGATAAGGCGCAGCGGTCGGGCTGAACGGGGGGTTCGTGCACACAGCCCA
GCTTGGAGCGAACGACCTACACCGAACTGAGATACCTACAGCGTGAGCTATGAGAAAGCGCCACGCTTCC
CGAAGGGAGAAAGGCGGACAGGTATCCGGTAAGCGGCAGGGTCGGAACAGGAGAGCGCACGAGGGAGCTT
CCAGGGGGAAACGCCTGGTATCTTTATAGTCCTGTCGGGTTTCGCCACCTCTGACTTGAGCGTCGATTTT
TGTGATGCTCGTCAGGGGGGCGGAGCCTATGGAAAAACGCCAGCAACGCGGCCTTTTTACGGTTCCTGGC
CTTTTGCTGGCCTTTTGCTCACATGTTCTTTCCTGCGTTATCCCCTGATTCTGTGGATAACCGTAGTCGG
TCTCACAATAGCCTTATACCTCCTCATCTCAAAACTTATTACAAAACCACAGTTTTCAAAACAGTGTGGT
ACTGCACATATATAGACCAATGGACTAGGATAGAGAGCCCATAAGTAAACCCTTGTATGTATGGTCAGCA
GGAGAATCATGCCAATGGGCCAATATACATTCTGACCCACAGTTTCATAATAAAATAAAATGGTTGTGGT
TGTAAGCCACTATGTTTCAGAGTGGTTTGTTACACAGCAATAAATAACTAATATAGTAGGCATACCATCA
AGTCCAAAGTAGGTAGAGAAGAATGTAAATAGCAGAGCAAAACAGCATGACTGGTGGCTGGGAGGCTTAA
AACTGGGACAGGATCAGAGTCATGAAAGAAGTCAAAGAAATGGTTCAGAAGTAAGGCTGAGACTGACTTA
CAAAAGCTGAAAGTCCCTTTAAGTTGGTGTTTGGTGCATTGGCAGGGGCAGGTATGGTGACTTAAAAGAG
CCATGCTCAACAAGATCAAGCACAACACAATCACGGGTCACCCCAGCAGACCTTAGCGAGTCTAGCCATT
TCTTTGGTGGTGGTCACAGTCATGCTTCAGCCCAGTTTCCACTTGGACAAATGGTACATATTTTCAATGA
GATGAAAATTAAGATACAATCCATGTGCTCAGAGAGTGATCACAGCTCTGACTAAACACTGTGCCCCAAA
GTGTTGAGGAATTGGGAAAACCTAGCTGAGTTAGTGGTCTGTTTTCTGTTACAATAAAGCTCATAATGAA
AATTAGCCTTCTTTGTTCTTCCCCAAGTCTTTCTTTCTAGACGAAACTACTTTCAACTGTTTTAACTTCC
TTACTGTTAACTTCCATATTTCTAGATAGTATGGTCAGACTGTTATTTCTTGACTTTTAAATGTAAGATA
TTATCTACTGACTTCCTTCTATGTAAGATGAGGATTGAGCTCTCTTACCCTTCCCCTTGAGACCAGACCA
ATAAAAAACGCCCGGCGGCAACCGAGCGTTCTGAACAAATCCAGATGGAGTTCTGAGGTCATTACTGGAT
CTATCAACAGGAGTCCAAGCGAGCTCGATATCAAATTACGCCCCGCCCTGCCACTCATCGCAGTACTGTT
GTAATTCATTAAGCATTCTGCCGACATGGAAGCCATCACAAACGGCATGATGAACCTGAATCGCCAGCGG
CATCAGCACCTTGTCGCCTTGCGTATAATATTTGCCCATGGTGAAAACGGGGGCGAAGAAGTTGTCCATA
TTGGCCACGTTTAAATCAAAACTGGTGAAACTCACCCAGGGATTGGCTGAAACGAAAAACATATTCTCAA
TAAACCCTTTAGGGAAATAGGCCAGGTTTTCACCGTAACACGCCACATCTTGCGAATATATGTGTAGAAA
CTGCCGGAAATCGTCGTGGTATTCACTCCAGAGCGATGAAAACGTTTCAGTTTGCTCATGGAAAACGGTG
TAACAAGGGTGAACACTATCCCATATCACCAGCTCACCGTCTTTCATTGCCATACGAAATTCCGGATGAG
CATTCATCAGGCGGGCAAGAATGTGAATAAAGGCCGGATAAAACTTGTGCTTATTTTTCTTTACGGTCTT
TAAAAAGGCCGTAATATCCAGCTGAACGGTCTGGTTATAGGTACATTGAGCAACTGACTGAAATGCCTCA
AAATGTTCTTTACGATGCCATTGGGATATATCAACGGTGGTATATCCAGTGATTTTTTTCTCCATTTTAG
CTTCCTTAGCTCCTGAAAATCTCGATAACTCAAAAAATACGCCCGGTAGTGATCTTATTTCATTATGGTG
AAAGTTGGAACCTCTTACGTGCCCGATCAA
